>Addgene plasmid #18761 | MSCV eIF4E IRES GFP | addgene partial sequence | sequence record 24654 | 18761 with IRES-R
TATAGACAACGCACACCGGCCTTATTCCAAGCGGCTTCGGCCAGTAACGTTAGGGGGGGGGGGCGGAATT
CCGGTCGAGTTAAACAACAAACCTATTTTTAGTGGTGGAGCCGCTCTTTGTANCTGTGTCTGCGTGGGAC
TGATAACCAATCACTATCTTCGGAGGAAGTCCTAACCTTTCCTTGGATACCCTCCCTATGTGTGTGACTG
CATCTCTGTTTTCACACTCAGTANTCCATATTGCTATCTTATCACCTTTAGCTCTAACATTAACAACAGC
TCCACACACATCATCACTGTAGTCATCGAAAGATTCTCCAATAAGGNACAGCAGTGTCTCTAGCCAGAAG
CGATCGAGGTCACTCCGTCTCTGCTGCTTGTTCAGTGNGATCAGCCACCGTCCTCCTCGTTTGTTTTTCT
CATCTTCCCACATAGGCTCAATCCCGTCCTTAAAAAGTGAGTAGTCACAGCCAGGCATTAAATTACTANA
CAACTGGATATGGTTGTATANAGCCCAAAAGTCTTCAACAGTATCAAACTTA
