>Addgene plasmid #18761 | MSCV eIF4E IRES GFP | addgene partial sequence | sequence record 24655 | 18761 with pLXSN-5
CCTCACTCCTTCTCTAGGCGCCGGAATTAGATCTCTCGAGGTTAACGAATTCATGGCGACTGTGGAACCG
GAAACCACCCCTACCACTAATCCCCCACCTGCAGAAGAGGAAAAAACAGAGTCTAATCAGGAGGTTGCTA
ACCCAGAGCACTATATTAAACACCCTCTACAGAACAGGTGGGCACTCTGGTTTTTTAAAAATGATAAAAG
CAAAACTTGGCAAGCAAACCTTCGATTGATCTCTAAGTTTGATACTGTTGAAGACTTTTGGGCTCTATAC
AACCATATCCAGTTGTCTAGTAATTTAATGCCTGGCTGTGACTACTCACTTTTTAAGGACGGGATTGAGC
CTATGTGGGAAGATGAGAAAAACAAACGAGGAGGACGGTGGCTGATCACACTGAACAAGCAGCAGAGACG
GAGTGACCTCGATCGCTTCTGGCTAGAGACACTGCTGTGCCTTATTGGAGAATCTTTCGATGACTACAGT
GATGATGTGTGTGGAGCTGTTGTTAATGTTAGAGCTAAAGGTGATAAGATAGCAATATGGACTACTGAGT
GTGANNNNNNNCNNNNNNNNNNNNNNNNGGGAGGGTATNCAAGGAAAGGTTAGGACTTCCTCCGAAGATA
GTGATTGGTTATCAGTCCCACGCAGACACAGCTACAAAGAGCGGCTCCACCACTAAAAA
