[The description below was written by a language model from this plasmid's Addgene catalogue record.]
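Description:
MSCV eIF4E IRES GFP is a retroviral mammalian expression plasmid built on the MSCV-IRES-GFP backbone, a murine stem cell virus-derived vector. In bacteria it is maintained as a high-copy plasmid under ampicillin selection. The record lists no mammalian drug-selection marker; instead, the backbone's GFP serves to identify transduced cells. No feature table is provided, so details such as the bacterial origin of replication, the packaging signal and the exact LTR configuration are not documented here. In vectors of this family, transcription of the insert is generally driven by the 5′ viral long terminal repeat, and the LTR-flanked region is packaged into viral particles when the plasmid is introduced into a suitable packaging cell line.

The payload is the mouse Eif4e coding sequence (about 700 bp), encoding the cap-binding translation initiation factor eIF4E, inserted at an EcoRI site on both ends; whether those sites remain intact is not recorded. Although the catalogue lists "IRES GFP" under tags, this is not a protein fusion. The internal ribosome entry site lies downstream of eIF4E and allows GFP to be translated independently from the same bicistronic transcript. As a result, green fluorescence reports on cells that carry and express the provirus, which allows them to be tracked or sorted.

The associated publication concerns survival signalling by Akt and eIF4E in oncogenesis and cancer therapy. This is consistent with using the construct for stable retroviral overexpression of eIF4E in mammalian cells to study its contribution to tumour development and treatment response.
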