Addgene plasmid #18761: MSCV eIF4E IRES GFP
Depositing lab: Scott Lowe. Depositing organization: Cold Spring Harbor Laboratory. Publication: Survival signalling by Akt and eIF4E in oncogenesis and cancer therapy. Wendel HG, De Stanchina E, Fridman JS, Malina A, Ray S, Kogan S, Cordon-Cardo C, Pelletier J, Lowe SW. Nature. 2004 Mar 18. 428(6980):332-7. 10.1038/nature02369 PubMed 15029198.
Backbone
  Vector backbone: MSCV-IRES-GFP
  Vector type: Mammalian Expression, Retroviral
Growth in bacteria
  Bacterial resistance: Ampicillin, 100 μg/mL
  Growth temperature: 37°C
  Growth strain: DH5alpha
  Copy number: High Copy
Gene/Insert
  Gene/Insert name: eIF4E
  Species: M. musculus (mouse)
  Insert size (bp): 700
  Entrez Gene: Eif4e (a.k.a. EG668879, Eif4e-ps, If4e, eIF-4E)
  Tag / fusion protein: IRES GFP (C terminal on backbone)
  Cloning method: Restriction Enzyme; 5′ cloning site EcoRI (unknown if destroyed); 3′ cloning site EcoRI (unknown if destroyed)
  Sequencing primers: 5′ pLXSN 5'
Terms and licenses: Academic/Nonprofit Terms; Industry Terms: Not Available to Industry
How to cite: MSCV eIF4E IRES GFP was a gift from Scott Lowe (Addgene plasmid # 18761 ; http://n2t.net/addgene:18761 ; RRID:Addgene_18761)
